>Addgene plasmid #191583 | E1_pENTR_L1-L4_HD_G1397-DddtoxA-C | addgene full sequence | sequence record 379229 | Addgene NGS Result
ACCTACAGCGTGAGCTATGAGAAAGCGCCACGCTTCCCGAAGGGAGAAAGGCGGACAGGTATCCGGTAAG
CGGCATGGTCGGAACAGGAGAGCGCACGAGGGAGCTTCCAGGGGGAAACGCCTGGTATCTTTATAGTCCT
GTCGGGTTTCGCCACCTCTGACTTGAGCGTCGATTTTTGTGATGCTCGTCAGGGGGGCGGAGCCTATGGA
AAAACGCCAGCAACGCGGCCTTTTTACGGTTCCTGGCCTTTTGCTGGCCTTTTGCTCACATGTTCTTTCC
TGCGTTATCCCCTGATTCTGTGGATAACCGTATTACCGCCTTTGAGTGAGCTGATACCGCTCGCCGCAGC
CGAACGACCGAGCGCAGCGAGTCAGTGAGCGAGGAAGCGGAAGAGCGCCCAATACGCAAACCGCCTCTCC
CCGCGCGTTGGCCGATTCATTAATGCAGCTGGCACGACAGGTTTCCCGACTGGAAAGCGGGCAGTGAGCG
CAACGCAATTAATACGCGTACCGCTAGCCAGGAAGAGTTTGTAGAAACGCAAAAAGGCCATCCGTCAGGA
TGGCCTTCTGCTTAGTTTGATGCCTGGCAGTTTATGGCGGGCGTCCTGCCCGCCACCCTCCGGGCCGTTG
CTTCACAACGTTCAAATCCGCTCCCGGCGGATTTGTCCTACTCAGGAGAGCGTTCACCGACAAACAACAG
ATAAAACGAAAGGCCCAGTCTTCCGACTGAGCCTTTCGTTTTATTTGATGCCTGGCAGTTCCCTACTCTC
GCGTTAACGCTAGCATGGATGTTTTCCCAGTCACGACGTTGTAAAACGACGGCCAGTCTTAAGCTCGGGC
CCCAAATAATGATTTTATTTTGACTGATAGTGACCTGTTCGTTGCAACAAATTGATGAGCAATGCTTTTT
TATAATGCCAACTTTGTACAAAAAAGCAGGCTTTTACCCATACGATGTTCCAGATTACGCTGATATCGCC
GATCTACGCACGCTCGGCTACAGCCAGCAGCAACAGGAGAAGATCAAACCGAAGGTTCGTTCGACAGTGG
CGCAGCACCACGAGGCACTGGTCGGCCACGGGTTTACACACGCGCACATCGTTGCGTTAAGCCAACACCC
GGCAGCGTTAGGGACCGTCGCTGTCAAGTATCAGGACATGATCGCAGCGTTGCCAGAGGCGACACACGAA
GCGATCGTTGGCGTCGGCAAACAGTGGTCCGGCGCACGCGCTCTGGAGGCCTTGCTCACGGTGGCGGGAG
AGTTGAGAGGTCCACCGTTACAGTTGGACACAGGCCAACTTCTCAAGATTGCAAAACGTGGCGGCGTGAC
CGCAGTGGAGGCAGTGCATGCATGGCGCAATGCACTGACGGGTGCCCCGCTCAAGGAGACGGGCGCCGCT
ACAGGGCGCGTCCCATTCGCCATTCAGGCTGCGCAACTGTTGGGAAGGGCGATCGGTGCGGGCCTCTTCG
CTATTACGCCAGCTGGCGAAAGGGGGATGTGCTGCAAGGCGATTAAGTTGGGTAACGCCAGGGTTTTCCC
AGTCACGACGTTGTAAAACGACGGCCAGTGAGCGCGCGTAATACGACTCACTATAGGGCGAATTGGGTAC
CGGGCCCCCCCTCGAGGCCCTCCAGCTTTTGTTCCCTTTAGTGAGGGTTAATTGCGCGCTTGGCGTAATC
ATGGTCATAGCTGTTTCCTGTGTGAAATTGTTATCCGCTCACAATTCCACACAACATACGAGCCGGAAGC
ATAAAGTGTAAAGCCTGGGGTGCCTAATGAGTGAGCTAACTCACATTAATTGCGTTGCGCTCACTGCCCG
CTTTCCACCGGTCGTCTCCACCCCTGAGCAGGTAGTGGCTATTGCATCCCACGACGGGGGCAGACCCGCA
CTGGAGTCAATTGTTGCCCAGTTATCTCGCCCTGATCCGGCGTTGGCCGCGTTGACCAACGACCACCTCG
TCGCCTTGGCCTGCCTCGGCGGGCGTCCTGCGCTGGATGCAGTGAAAAAGGGATTGGGGGGTTCTGCGAT
TCCAGTTAAGAGAGGAGCTACAGGAGAAACGAAAGTCTTTACTGGGAATTCCAATTCTCCCAAATCACCG
ACTAAAGGCGGATGTAGTGGTGGTAGTACCAATCTTTCCGACATTATCGAGAAGGAAACAGGTAAACAAC
TCGTAATCCAAGAAAGCATACTGATGCTTCCTGAAGAGGTTGAAGAGGTCATAGGGAACAAACCTGAAAG
CGACATTTTGGTTCATACTGCCTATGATGAGTCTACAGATGAGAACGTGATGTTGCTAACCTCAGATGCA
CCTGAATACAAGCCATGGGCTTTAGTGATTCAGGATTCGAATGGAGAGAACAAGATCAAGATGCTCTGAT
AACTCGAGCGATCCTCTAGACACCCAACTTTTCTATACAAAGTTGGCATTATAAGAAAGCATTGCTTATC
AATTTGTTGCAACGAACAGGTCACTATCAGTCAAAATAAAATCATTATTTGCCATCCAGCTGCAGGGCGG
CCGCCCCTATAGTGAGTCGTATTACATGGTCATAGCTGTTTCCTGGCAGCTCTGGCCCGTGTCTCAAAAT
CTCTGATGTTACATTGCACAAGATAAAAATATATCATCATGAACAATAAAACTGTCTGCTTACATAAACA
GTAATACAAGGGGTGTTATGAGCCATATTCAACGGGAAACGTCGAGGCCGCGATTAAATTCCAACATGGA
TGCTGATTTATATGGGTATAAATGGGCTCGCGATAATGTCGGGCAATCAGGTGCGACAATCTATCGCTTG
TATGGGAAGCCCGATGCGCCAGAGTTGTTTCTGAAACATGGCAAAGGTAGCGTTGCCAATGATGTTACAG
ATGAGATGGTCAGACTAAACTGGCTGACGGAATTTATGCCTCTTCCGACCATCAAGCATTTTATCCGTAC
TCCTGATGATGCATGGTTACTCACCACTGCGATCCCCGGAAAAACAGCATTCCAGGTATTAGAAGAATAT
CCTGATTCAGGTGAAAATATTGTTGATGCGCTGGCAGTGTTCCTGCGCCGGTTGCATTCGATTCCTGTTT
GTAATTGTCCTTTTAACAGCGATCGCGTATTTCGCCTTGCTCAGGCGCAATCACGAATGAATAACGGTTT
GGTTGATGCGAGTGATTTTGATGACGAGCGTAATGGCTGGCCTGTTGAACAAGTCTGGAAAGAAATGCAT
AAACTTTTGCCATTCTCACCGGATTCAGTCGTCACTCATGGTGATTTCTCACTTGATAACCTTATTTTTG
ACGAGGGGAAATTAATAGGTTGTATTGATGTTGGACGAGTCGGAATCGCAGACCGATACCAGGATCTTGC
CATCCTATGGAACTGCCTCGGTGAGTTTTCTCCTTCATTACAGAAACGGCTTTTTCAAAAATATGGTATT
GATAATCCTGATATGAATAAATTGCAGTTTCATTTGATGCTCGATGAGTTTTTCTAATCAGAATTGGTTA
ATTGGTTGTAACACTGGCAGAGCATTACGCTGACTTGACGGGACGGCGCAAGCTCATGACCAAAATCCCT
TAACGTGAGTTACGCGTCGTTCCACTGAGCGTCAGACCCCGTAGAAAAGATCAAAGGATCTTCTTGAGAT
CCTTTTTTTCTGCGCGTAATCTGCTGCTTGCAAACAAAAAAACCACCGCTACCAGCGGTGGTTTGTTTGC
CGGATCAAGAGCTACCAACTCTTTTTCCGAAGGTAACTGGCTTCAGCAGAGCGCAGATACCAAATACTGT
TCTTCTAGTGTAGCCGTAGTTAGGCCACCACTTCAAGAACTCTGTAGCACCGCCTACATACCTCGCTCTG
CTAATCCTGTTACCAGTGGCTGCTGCCAGTGGCGATAAGTCGTGTCTTACCGGGTTGGACTCAAGACGAT
AGTTACCGGATAAGGCGCAGCGGTCGGGCTGAACGGGGGGTTCGTGCACACAGCCCAGCTTGGAGCGAAC
GACCTACACCGAACTGAGAT
Features (pLannotate 1.2.2; 21 found; start..end, strand, type, name):
    395..487     +  CDS            lacI (fragment): lac repressor; lacI; The lac repressor binds to the lac operator to inhibit transcription in E. coli. This inhibition can be relieved by adding lactose or isopropyl-β-D-thiogalactopyranoside (IPTG).
    542..569     -  terminator     rrnB T2 terminator: transcription terminator T2 from the E. coli rrnB gene
    701..744     +  terminator     rrnB T1 terminator: Escherichia coli rrnB; transcription terminator T1 from the E. coli rrnB gene
    791..827     -  CDS            lacZα (fragment): LacZα fragment of β-galactosidase; lacZ fragment
    843..942     +  protein_bind   attL1: mutant version of attL; recombination site for the Gateway® LR reaction LR Clonase™
    945..971     +  CDS            3xHA (fragment): three tandem HA epitope tags
    981..1391    +  CDS            avrXa10 (fragment): AVX10_XANOO - Experimental evidence at protein level: Swiss-Prot protein existence level 1. Avirulence protein. Induces the hypersensitive response (HR)in rice plants carrying the resistance gene Xa10. Activity depends on the presence of the core repeat domains; replacement with repeat domains from other proteins (AvrBs3 of X.euvesicatoria (AC P14727) or AvrXa7 of this organism) does not elicit the HR. Probably acts as a transcription factor in its host plant (rice) to induce plant resistance or disease. From Xanthomonas oryzae pv. oryzae.
   1393..1411    -  rep_origin     f1 ori (fragment): f1 bacteriophage origin of replication; arrow indicates direction of (+) strand synthesis
   1416..1571    -  CDS            lacZα (fragment): LacZα fragment of β-galactosidase; lacZ fragment
   1579..1597    +  promoter       T7 promoter: promoter for bacteriophage T7 RNA polymerase
   1606..1627    -  misc_feature   MCS (fragment): pBluescript multiple cloning site
   1645..1663    -  promoter       T3 promoter: promoter for bacteriophage T3 RNA polymerase
   1708..1724    -  protein_bind   lac operator: The lac repressor binds to the lac operator to inhibit transcription in E. coli. This inhibition can be relieved by adding lactose or isopropyl-β-D-thiogalactopyranoside (IPTG). lac repressor encoded by lacI
   1732..1762    -  promoter       lac promoter: promoter for the E. coli lac operon
   1777..1798    -  protein_bind   CAP binding site: CAP binding activates transcription in the presence of cAMP. E. coli catabolite activator protein
   1897..2043    +  CDS            avrBs3 (fragment): AVRB3_XANEU - Experimental evidence at protein level: Swiss-Prot protein existence level 1. Avirulence protein. Acts as a transcription factor in C.annuum plants. In susceptible plants lacking the Bs3 resistance gene induces expression of a number of genes, including genes homologous to a family of auxin-induced genes, alpha-expansin genes, pectate lyase, anthocyanidin glucoside rhamnosyl transferase and at least one transcription factor, UPA20. Their expression leads to plant hypertrophy in mesophyll cells, probably mainly mediated by UPA20 (PubMed:17962565). In resistant plants induces the h
   2128..2376    +  CDS            UGI: UNGI_BPPB2 - Experimental evidence at protein level: Swiss-Prot protein existence level 1. This protein binds specifically and reversibly to the host uracil-DNA glycosylase, preventing removal of uracil residues from PBS2 DNA by the host uracil-excision repair system. From Bacillus phage PBS2 (Bacteriophage PBS2).
   2405..2500    -  protein_bind   attL4: mutant version of attL; recombination site for the Gateway® LR reaction LR Clonase™
   2526..2544    -  promoter       T7 promoter: promoter for bacteriophage T7 RNA polymerase
   2678..3487    +  CDS            KanR: aminoglycoside phosphotransferase; aph(3')-Ia; confers resistance to kanamycin in bacteria or G418 (Geneticin®) in eukaryotes
   3634..212     +  rep_origin     ori (across the origin): high-copy-number ColE1/pMB1/pBR322/pUC origin of replication
