[The description below was written by a language model from this plasmid's Addgene catalogue record and pLannotate feature annotations shown in this document.]
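Description:
E1_pENTR_L1-L4_HD_G1397-DddtoxA-C is a 4.0 kb MultiSite Gateway entry clone, the first-position entry vector (attL1 and attL4 flanks) used to assemble ptpTALECD constructs for targeted C-to-T base editing of the plastid genome in plants. It is a high-copy bacterial plasmid carrying a ColE1/pUC-type origin and a kanamycin resistance gene (aph(3')-Ia), with rrnB T1 and T2 terminators upstream of attL1, as is typical of pENTR-style backbones. The catalogue lists the backbone as "PINII" without further explanation.

Between the att sites lies a synthetic scaffold for one "hand" of a TALE-cytidine deaminase pair. Following attL1, the annotation shows a short HA-tag fragment and a TAL-effector N-terminal region (matched to avrXa10). This is followed by a lacZα stuffer cassette with lac promoter/operator, T7 and T3 promoters and MCS remnants. That cassette sits where the DNA-binding repeat array would go, presumably serving as a replaceable placeholder for repeat assembly, although the record does not say so explicitly. Downstream is a TAL-effector C-terminal segment (matched to avrBs3), in keeping with the platinum TALEN termini named in the record. An unannotated gap then presumably holds the DddA half-domain, and a uracil glycosylase inhibitor (UGI) from phage PBS2 lies just before attL4. The name suggests the C-terminal half of the Burkholderia cenocepacia DddA toxin deaminase split at G1397, and an HD-type last repeat; the half-deaminase becomes active only when paired with its complementary half delivered by a second TALE hand, while UGI blocks uracil excision to favour stable editing. No plant promoter or plastid transit peptide is annotated within this clone; these would presumably be supplied by other components in the LR assembly.
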