Addgene plasmid #191583: E1_pENTR_L1-L4_HD_G1397-DddtoxA-C
Purpose: ptpTALECD vector assembly, Entry clone 1 with attL1 and L4
Depositing lab: Shin-ichi Arimura. Depositing organization: The University of Tokyo. Publication: Targeted base editing in the plastid genome of Arabidopsis thaliana. Nakazato I, Okuno M, Yamamoto H, Tamura Y, Itoh T, Shikanai T, Takanashi H, Tsutsumi N, Arimura SI. Nat Plants. 2021 Jul;7(7):906-913. doi: 10.1038/s41477-021-00954-6. Epub 2021 Jul 1. PubMed 34211131.
Backbone
  Vector backbone: PINII
  Vector type: Other
Growth in bacteria
  Bacterial resistance: Kanamycin, 50 μg/mL
  Growth temperature: 37°C
  Growth strain: DH5alpha
  Copy number: High Copy
Gene/Insert
  Gene/Insert name: C and N termini of platinum TALEN, 1/2 a cytidine deaminase domain of DddA of B. cenocepacia, and a uracil glycosylase inhibitor
  Species: Synthetic
  Cloning method: Ligation Independent Cloning
Terms and licenses: Academic/Nonprofit Terms; Industry Terms: Not Available to Industry
Depositor comments: Multisite Gateway entry vector to express one hand of pTALECD-UGI
How to cite: E1_pENTR_L1-L4_HD_G1397-DddtoxA-C was a gift from Shin-ichi Arimura (Addgene plasmid # 191583 ; http://n2t.net/addgene:191583 ; RRID:Addgene_191583)
